Addgene plasmid #18840: CyPET-Arf6
Depositing lab: Martin Schwartz. Depositing organization: University of Virginia. Publication: A fluorescence resonance energy transfer activation sensor for Arf6. Hall B, McLean MA, Davis K, Casanova JE, Sligar SG, Schwartz MA. Anal Biochem. 2008 Mar 15. 374(2):243-9. 10.1016/j.ab.2007.11.032 PubMed 18162163.
Backbone
  Vector backbone: pEF4-myc-HisA
  Backbone manufacturer: Invitrogen
  Backbone size w/o insert (bp): 5882
  Vector type: Mammalian Expression
  Selectable markers: Zeocin
Growth in bacteria
  Bacterial resistance: Ampicillin, 100 μg/mL
  Growth temperature: 37°C
  Growth strain: DH5alpha
  Copy number: Unknown
Gene/Insert
  Gene/Insert name: CyPET-Arf6
  Species: H. sapiens (human)
  Insert size (bp): 1299
  Mutation: The sequence for the fluorescent protein CyPET was inserted into human Arf6 between amino acid residues 143 and 144, adding 6 amino acid linkers.
  Entrez Gene: ARF6
  Cloning method: Restriction Enzyme; 5′ cloning site HindIII (not destroyed); 3′ cloning site EcoRI (not destroyed)
  Sequencing primers: 5′ T7
Terms and licenses: Academic/Nonprofit Terms; Industry Terms: Not Available to Industry
How to cite: CyPET-Arf6 was a gift from Martin Schwartz (Addgene plasmid # 18840 ; http://n2t.net/addgene:18840 ; RRID:Addgene_18840)
