[The description below was written by a language model from this plasmid's Addgene catalogue record.]
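Description:
CyPET-Arf6 is a mammalian expression plasmid built on the commercial pEF4-myc-HisA backbone (about 5.9 kb without insert). It is propagated in E. coli under ampicillin selection, and it carries a Zeocin marker that allows selection of transfected mammalian cells. The catalogue entry does not list the promoter. Vectors of the pEF4 series generally drive expression from the human EF-1α promoter, and the use of a T7 primer for 5′ sequencing indicates a T7 priming site upstream of the cloning region. No feature table is provided, so the regulatory elements cannot be confirmed. The record also does not say whether the backbone's C-terminal myc and His tags are in frame with the insert.

The roughly 1.3 kb insert, cloned between HindIII and EcoRI sites that are both retained, encodes human ARF6, a small GTPase. The cyan fluorescent protein CyPET is placed internally rather than at either terminus: its coding sequence sits between Arf6 residues 143 and 144, with 6 amino acid linkers added at the insertion. An internal insertion of this kind leaves both native ends of the GTPase free.

The associated publication describes a fluorescence resonance energy transfer sensor for Arf6 activation. CyPET is a cyan protein optimised for FRET and is usually used as a donor to a yellow acceptor, so this construct most likely supplies the labelled Arf6 half of that sensor for monitoring Arf6 activation. The acceptor partner is not described in this record.
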