>Addgene plasmid #18840 | CyPET-Arf6 | addgene partial sequence | sequence record 24729 | T7 5'-TAATACGACTCACTATAGGG-3'
CNCTGCTGTAGCTGGTCCGAGCTCGGATCCACTAGTCATGGGGAAGGTGCTATCCAAAATCTTCGGGAAC
AAGGAAATGCGGATCCTCATGTTGGGCCTGGACGCGGCCGGCAAGACAACAATCCTGTACAAGTTGAAGC
TGGGCCAGTCGGTGACCACCATTCCCACTGTGGGTTTCAACGTGGAGACGGTGACTTACAAAAATGTCAA
GTTCAACGTATGGGATGTGGGCGGCCAGGACAAGATCCGGCCGCTCTGGCGGCATTACTACACTGGGACC
CAAGGTCTCATCTTCGTAGTGGACTGCGCCGACCGCGACCGCATCGATGAGGCTCGCCAGGAGCTGCACC
GCATTATCAATGACCGGGAGATGAGGGACGCCATAATCCTCATCTTCGCCAACAAGCAGGACCTGCCCGA
TGCCATGAAACCCCACGAGATCCAGGAGAAACTGGGCCTGACCCGGATTGGCTCGAGTGCTGGAAGTGTG
AGCAAGGGAGAGGAACTGTTCGGCGGCATCGTGCCCATCCTGGTGGAGCTGGAGGGCGACGTGAACGGCC
ACAAGTTCAGCGTGAGCGGCGAGGGCGAGGGCGACGCCACCTACGGCAAGCTGACCCTGAAGTTCATCTG
CACCACCGGCAAGCTGCCCGTGCCCTGGCCCACCCTGGTGACCACCCTGACCTGGGGCGTGCAGTGCTTC
AGCCGGTACCCCACCNNCNTGAANCACNCGNTTTCTTNAANAGGTGATCCCGAGGCTACNTGCANGATGG
GACATCTCTTNANGAAAAGGAATTAAAACCGGCCNAGTAATTNGNGNCANCCTGGTANCCAANCANNNA
